>Addgene plasmid #116822 | pHAGE-HTATSF1__BRS3 | addgene full sequence | sequence record 241745 | Addgene NGS Result
TGGAAGGGCTAATTCACTCCCAAAGAAGACAAGATATCCTTGATCTGTGGATCTACCACACACAAGGCTA
CTTCCCTGATTAGCAGAACTACACACCAGGGCCAGGGGTCAGATATCCACTGACCTTTGGATGGTGCTAC
AAGCTAGTACCAGTTGAGCCAGATAAGGTAGAAGAGGCCAATAAAGGAGAGAACACCAGCTTGTTACACC
CTGTGAGCCTGCATGGGATGGATGACCCGGAGAGAGAAGTGTTAGAGTGGAGGTTTGACAGCCGCCTAGC
ATTTCATCACGTGGCCCGAGAGCTGCATCCGGAGTACTTCAAGAACTGCTGATATCGAGCTTGCTACAAG
GGACTTTCCGCTGGGGACTTTCCAGGGAGGCGTGGCCTGGGCGGGACTGGGGAGTGGCGAGCCCTCAGAT
CCTGCATATAAGCAGCTGCTTTTTGCCTGTACTGGGTCTCTCTGGTTAGACCAGATCTGAGCCTGGGAGC
TCTCTGGCTAACTAGGGAACCCACTGCTTAAGCCTCAATAAAGCTTGCCTTGAGTGCTTCAAGTAGTGTG
TGCCCGTCTGTTGTGTGACTCTGGTAACTAGAGATCCCTCAGACCCTTTTAGTCAGTGTGGAAAATCTCT
AGCAGTGGCGCCCGAACAGGGACTTGAAAGCGAAAGGGAAACCAGAGGAGCTCTCTCGACGCAGGACTCG
GCTTGCTGAAGCGCGCACGGCAAGAGGCGAGGGGCGGCGACTGGTGAGTACGCCAAAAATTTTGACTAGC
GGAGGCTAGAAGGAGAGAGATGGGTGCGAGAGCGTCAGTATTAAGCGGGGGAGAATTAGATCGCGATGGG
AAAAAATTCGGTTAAGGCCAGGGGGAAAGAAAAAATATAAATTAAAACATATAGTATGGGCAAGCAGGGA
GCTAGAACGATTCGCAGTTAATCCTGGCCTGTTAGAAACATCAGAAGGCTGTAGACAAATACTGGGACAG
CTACAACCATCCCTTCAGACAGGATCAGAAGAACTTAGATCATTATATAATACAGTAGCAACCCTCTATT
GTGTGCATCAAAGGATAGAGATAAAAGACACCAAGGAAGCTTTAGACAAGATAGAGGAAGAGCAAAACAA
AAGTAAGACCACCGCACAGCAAGCGGCCGGCCGCTGATCTTCAGACCTGGAGGAGGAGATATGAGGGACA
ATTGGAGAAGTGAATTATATAAATATAAAGTAGTAAAAATTGAACCATTAGGAGTAGCACCCACCAAGGC
AAAGAGAAGAGTGGTGCAGAGAGAAAAAAGAGCAGTGGGAATAGGAGCTTTGTTCCTTGGGTTCTTGGGA
GCAGCAGGAAGCACTATGGGCGCAGCGTCAATGACGCTGACGGTACAGGCCAGACAATTATTGTCTGGTA
TAGTGCAGCAGCAGAACAATTTGCTGAGGGCTATTGAGGCGCAACAGCATCTGTTGCAACTCACAGTCTG
GGGCATCAAGCAGCTCCAGGCAAGAATCCTGGCTGTGGAAAGATACCTAAAGGATCAACAGCTCCTGGGG
ATTTGGGGTTGCTCTGGAAAACTCATTTGCACCACTGCTGTGCCTTGGAATGCTAGTTGGAGTAATAAAT
CTCTGGAACAGATTTGGAATCACACGACCTGGATGGAGTGGGACAGAGAAATTAACAATTACACAAGCTT
AATACACTCCTTAATTGAAGAATCGCAAAACCAGCAAGAAAAGAATGAACAAGAATTATTGGAATTAGAT
AAATGGGCAAGTTTGTGGAATTGGTTTAACATAACAAATTGGCTGTGGTATATAAAATTATTCATAATGA
TAGTAGGAGGCTTGGTAGGTTTAAGAATAGTTTTTGCTGTACTTTCTATAGTGAATAGAGTTAGGCAGGG
ATATTCACCATTATCGTTTCAGACCCACCTCCCAACCCCGAGGGGACCCGACAGGCCCGAAGGAATAGAA
GAAGAAGGTGGAGAGAGAGACAGAGACAGATCCATTCGATTAGTGAACGGATCTCGACGGTATCGCCGAA
TTCACAAATGGCAGTATTCATCCACAATTTTAAAAGAAAAGGGGGGATTGGGGGGTACAGTGCAGGGGAA
AGAATAGTAGACATAATAGCAACAGACATACAAACTAAAGAATTACAAAAACAAATTACAAAAATTCAAA
ATTTTCGGGTTTATTACAGGGACAGCAGAGATCCAGTTTGGACTAGTCGTGAGGCTCCGGTGCCCGTCAG
TGGGCAGAGCGCACATCGCCCACAGTCCCCGAGAAGTTGGGGGGAGGGGTCGGCAATTGAACCGGTGCCT
AGAGAAGGTGGCGCGGGGTAAACTGGGAAAGTGATGTCGTGTACTGGCTCCGCCTTTTTCCCGAGGGTGG
GGGAGAACCGTATATAAGTGCAGTAGTCGCCGTGAACGTTCTTTTTCGCAACGGGTTTGCCGCCAGAACA
CAGGTAAGTGCCGTGTGTGGTTCCCGCGGGCCTGGCCTCTTTACGGGTTATGGCCCTTGCGTGCCTTGAA
TTACTTCCACCTGGCTGCAGTACGTGATTCTTGATCCCGAGCTTCGGGTTGGAAGTGGGTGGGAGAGTTC
GAGGCCTTGCGCTTAAGGAGCCCCTTCGCCTCGTGCTTGAGTTGAGGCCTGGCCTGGGCGCTGGGGCCGC
CGCGTGCGAATCTGGTGGCACCTTCGCGCCTGTCTCGCTGCTTTCGATAAGTCTCTAGCCATTTAAAATT
TTTGATGACCTGCTGCGACGCTTTTTTTCTGGCAAGATAGTCTTGTAAATGCGGGCCAAGATCTGCACAC
TGGTATTTCGGTTTTTGGGGCCGCGGGCGGCGACGGGGCCCGTGCGTCCCAGCGCACATGTTCGGCGAGG
CGGGGCCTGCGAGCGCGGCCACCGAGAATCGGACGGGGGTAGTCTCAAGCTGGCCGGCCTGCTCTGGTGC
CTGGCCTCGCGCCGCCGTGTATCGCCCCGCCCTGGGCGGCAAGGCTGGCCCGGTCGGCACCAGTTGCGTG
AGCGGAAAGATGGCCGCTTCCCGGCCCTGCTGCAGGGAGCTCAAAATGGAGGACGCGGCGCTCGGGAGAG
CGGGCGGGTGAGTCACCCACACAAAGGAAAAGGGCCTTTCCGTCCTCAGCCGTCGCTTCATGTGACTCCA
CGGAGTACCGGGCGCCGTCCAGGCACCTCGATTAGTTCTCGAGCTTTTGGAGTACGTCGTCTTTAGGTTG
GGGGGAGGGGTTTTATGCGATGGAGTTTCCCCACACTGAGTGGGTGGAGACTGAAGTTAGGCCAGCTTGG
CACTTGATGTAATTCTCCTTGGAATTTGCCCTTTTTGAGTTTGGATCTTGGTTCATTCTCAAGCCTCAGA
CAGTGGTTCAAAGTTTTTTTCTTCCATTTCAGGTGTCGTGAAGCGGCCCTGCAGATATCAACAAGTTTGT
ACAAAAAAGTTGGCATGAGCGGCACCAACCTGGACGGCAACGACGAGTTCGACGAGCAGCTGCGGATGCA
GGAACTGTACGGCGACGGCAAGGATGGCGACACCCAGACAGATGCCGGCGGAGAGCCTGATTCTCTGGGC
CAGCAGCCCACCGACACCCCTTACGAGTGGGACCTGGACAAGAAGGCCTGGTTCCCCAAGATCACCGAGG
ACTTTATCGCCACCTACCAGGCCAACTACGGCTTCTCCAACGACGGCGCCAGCTCCAGCACCGCCAACGT
GGAAGATGTGCACGCCAGAACCGCCGAGGAACCTCCCCAGGAAAAGGCCCCTGAGCCTACCGATGCCCGC
AAGAAGGGCGAGAAGAGAAAGGCCGAGAGCGGCTGGTTCCATGTGGAAGAGGACCGGAACACCAACGTGT
ACGTGTCCGGCCTGCCTCCCGACATCACCGTGGATGAGTTCATCCAGCTGATGAGCAAGTTCGGCATCAT
CATGCGGGACCCTCAGACCGAGGAATTCAAAGTGAAGCTGTACAAGGACAACCAGGGCAACCTGAAAGGC
GACGGACTGTGCTGCTACCTGAAGCGCGAGAGCGTGGAACTGGCCCTGAAGCTGCTGGACGAGGACGAGA
TCCGGGGCTACAAACTGCACGTCGAGGTGGCCAAGTTTCAGCTCAAGGGCGAATACGACGCCAGCAAGAA
AAAGAAGAAGTGCAAGGACTACAAAAAGAAACTGAGCATGCAGCAGAAGCAGCTCGACTGGCGGCCTGAG
AGAAGGGCCGGACCCAGCAGAATGCGGCACGAGCGGGTGGTCATCATCAAGAATATGTTCCACCCCATGG
ACTTCGAGGATGACCCTCTGGTGCTGAACGAGATCAGAGAGGACCTGCGGGTCGAGTGCAGCAAGTTTGG
CCAGATCCGGTACAAGGCCGTGGTCAAGCCCCTGGAAAGACAGCCCAGCAATGCCATCCTGAAAACCTGC
GTGAAGGCCGGCTGCGTGTGGATCGTGTCCATGATCTTTGCCCTGCCCGAGGCCATCTTCAGCAATGTGT
ACACCTTCCGGGACCCCAACAAGAACATGACCTTCGAGAGCTGCACCAGCTACCCCGTGTCCAAAAAACT
GCTGCAGGAAATCCACAGCCTGCTCTGCTTTCTGGTGTTCTACATCATCCCTCTGAGCATCATCTCCGTG
TACTACAGCCTGATCGCCCGGACCCTGTATAAGAGCACCCTGAACATCCCCACAGAGGAACAGAGCCACG
CCCGGAAGCAGATCGAGAGCCGGAAGAGAATCGCCAGGACCGTGCTGGTCCTGGTGGCCCTGTTTGCTCT
GTGCTGGCTGCCCAACCATCTGCTGTACCTGTACCACTCCTTCACCAGCCAGACCTACGTGGACCCCAGC
GCCATGCACTTTATCTTCACCATCTTCTCCCGGGTGCTGGCCTTTAGCAACAGCTGTGTGAACCCCTTCG
CCCTGTACTGGCTGAGCAAGAGCTTCCAGAAGCACTTCAAGGCCCAGCTGTTCTGTTGCAAGGCCGAAAG
ACCCGAGCCTCCCGTGGCCGATACCAGCCTGACAACACTGGCCGTGATGGGCACAGTGCCAGGCACCGGC
AGCATCCAGATGAGCGAGATCTCTGTGACCAGCTTTACCGGCTGCAGCGTGAAGCAGGCCGAGGACAGAT
TCGACTACAAGGATGACGATGACAAGTGACCCAACTTTCTTGTACAAAGTGGTTGATATCCAGCACAGTG
GCGGCCGCTCGAGTCTAGAGGGCCCGCGGTTCGAAGGTAAGCCTATCCCTAACCCTCTCCTCGGTCTCGA
TTCTACGCGTACCGGTTAGTAATGAGATCCCTCCCCCCCCCCTAACGTTACTGGCCGAAGCCGCTTGGAA
TAAGGCCGGTGTGCGTTTGTCTATATGTTATTTTCCACCATATTGCCGTCTTTTGGCAATGTGAGGGCCC
GGAAACCTGGCCCTGTCTTCTTGACGAGCATTCCTAGGGGTCTTTCCCCTCTCGCCAAAGGAATGCAAGG
TCTGTTGAATGTCGTGAAGGAAGCAGTTCCTCTGGAAGCTTCTTGAAGACAAACAACGTCTGTAGCGACC
CTTTGCAGGCAGCGGAACCCCCCACCTGGCGACAGGTGCCTCTGCGGCCAAAAGCCACGTGTATAAGATA
CACCTGCAAAGGCGGCACAACCCCAGTGCCACGTTGTGAGTTGGATAGTTGTGGAAAGAGTCAAATGGCT
CTCCTCAAGCGTATTCAACAAGGGGCTGAAGGATGCCCAGAAGGTACCCCATTGTATGGGATCTGATCTG
GGGCCTCGGTGCACATGCTTTACATGTGTTTAGTCGAGGTTAAAAAAACGTCTAGGCCCCCCGAACCACG
GGGACGTGGTTTTCCTTTGAAAAACACGATGATAATATGGCCACACATATGGTGAGCAAGGGCGAGGAGC
TGTTCACCGGGGTGGTGCCCATCCTGGTCGAGCTGGACGGCGACGTAAACGGCCACAAGTTCAGCGTGTC
CGGCGAGGGCGAGGGCGATGCCACCTACGGCAAGCTGACCCTGAAGTTCATCTGCACCACCGGCAAGCTG
CCCGTGCCCTGGCCCACCCTCGTGACCACCCTGACCTACGGCGTGCAGTGCTTCAGCCGCTACCCCGACC
ACATGAAGCAGCACGACTTCTTCAAGTCCGCCATGCCCGAAGGCTACGTCCAGGAGCGCACCATCTTCTT
CAAGGACGACGGCAACTACAAGACCCGCGCCGAGGTGAAGTTCGAGGGCGACACCCTGGTGAACCGCATC
GAGCTGAAGGGCATCGACTTCAAGGAGGACGGCAACATCCTGGGGCACAAGCTGGAGTACAACTACAACA
GCCACAACGTCTATATCATGGCCGACAAGCAGAAGAACGGCATCAAGGTGAACTTCAAGATCCGCCACAA
CATCGAGGACGGCAGCGTGCAGCTCGCCGACCACTACCAGCAGAACACCCCCATCGGCGACGGCCCCGTG
CTGCTGCCCGACAACCACTACCTGAGCACCCAGTCCGCCCTGAGCAAAGACCCCAACGAGAAGCGCGATC
ACATGGTCCTGCTGGAGTTCGTGACCGCCGCCGGGATCACTCTCGGCATGGACGAGCTGTACAAGTAAAT
CGATAGATCCTAATCAACCTCTGGATTACAAAATTTGTGAAAGATTGACTGGTATTCTTAACTATGTTGC
TCCTTTTACGCTATGTGGATACGCTGCTTTAATGCCTTTGTATCATGCTATTGCTTCCCGTATGGCTTTC
ATTTTCTCCTCCTTGTATAAATCCTGGTTGCTGTCTCTTTATGAGGAGTTGTGGCCCGTTGTCAGGCAAC
GTGGCGTGGTGTGCACTGTGTTTGCTGACGCAACCCCCACTGGTTGGGGCATTGCCACCACCTGTCAGCT
CCTTTCCGGGACTTTCGCTTTCCCCCTCCCTATTGCCACGGCGGAACTCATCGCCGCCTGCCTTGCCCGC
TGCTGGACAGGGGCTCGGCTGTTGGGCACTGACAATTCCGTGGTGTTGTCGGGGAAATCATCGTCCTTTC
CTTGGCTGCTCGCCTGTGTTGCCACCTGGATTCTGCGCGGGACGTCCTTCTGCTACGTCCCTTCGGCCCT
CAATCCAGCGGACCTTCCTTCCCGCGGCCTGCTGCCGGCTCTGCGGCCTCTTCCGCGTCTTCGCCTTCGC
CCTCAGACGAGTCGGATCTCCCTTTGGGCCGCCTCCCCGCCTGAGATCCTTTAAGACCAATGACTTACAA
GGCAGCTGTAGATCTTAGCCACTTTTTAAAAGAAAAGGGGGGACTGGAAGGGCTAATTCACTCCCAACGA
AGACAAGATCTGCTTTTTGCTTGTACTGGGTCTCTCTGGTTAGACCAGATCTGAGCCTGGGAGCTCTCTG
GCTAACTAGGGAACCCACTGCTTAAGCCTCAATAAAGCTTGCCTTGAGTGCTTCAAGTAGTGTGTGCCCG
TCTGTTGTGTGACTCTGGTAACTAGAGATCCCTCAGACCCTTTTAGTCAGTGTGGAAAATCTCTAGCAGT
AGTAGTTCATGTCATCTTATTATTCAGTATTTATAACTTGCAAAGAAATGAATATCAGAGAGTGAGAGGC
CCGGGTTAATTAAGGAAAGGGCTAGATCATTCTTGAAGACGAAAGGGCCTCGTGATACGCCTATTTTTAT
AGGTTAATGTCATGATAATAATGGTTTCTTAGACGTCAGGTGGCACTTTTCGGGGAAATGTGCGCGGAAC
CCCTATTTGTTTATTTTTCTAAATACATTCAAATATGTATCCGCTCATGAGACAATAACCCTGATAAATG
CTTCAATAATATTGAAAAAGGAAGAGTATGAGTATTCAACATTTCCGTGTCGCCCTTATTCCCTTTTTTG
CGGCATTTTGCCTTCCTGTTTTTGCTCACCCAGAAACGCTGGTGAAAGTAAAAGATGCTGAAGATCAGTT
GGGTGCACGAGTGGGTTACATCGAACTGGATCTCAACAGCGGTAAGATCCTTGAGAGTTTTCGCCCCGAA
GAACGTTTTCCAATGATGAGCACTTTTAAAGTTCTGCTATGTGGCGCGGTATTATCCCGTGTTGACGCCG
GGCAAGAGCAACTCGGTCGCCGCATACACTATTCTCAGAATGACTTGGTTGAGTACTCACCAGTCACAGA
AAAGCATCTTACGGATGGCATGACAGTAAGAGAATTATGCAGTGCTGCCATAACCATGAGTGATAACACT
GCGGCCAACTTACTTCTGACAACGATCGGAGGACCGAAGGAGCTAACCGCTTTTTTGCACAACATGGGGG
ATCATGTAACTCGCCTTGATCGTTGGGAACCGGAGCTGAATGAAGCCATACCAAACGACGAGCGTGACAC
CACGATGCCTGTAGCAATGGCAACAACGTTGCGCAAACTATTAACTGGCGAACTACTTACTCTAGCTTCC
CGGCAACAATTAATAGACTGGATGGAGGCGGATAAAGTTGCAGGACCACTTCTGCGCTCGGCCCTTCCGG
CTGGCTGGTTTATTGCTGATAAATCTGGAGCCGGTGAGCGTGGGTCTCGCGGTATCATTGCAGCACTGGG
GCCAGATGGTAAGCCCTCCCGTATCGTAGTTATCTACACGACGGGGAGTCAGGCAACTATGGATGAACGA
AATAGACAGATCGCTGAGATAGGTGCCTCACTGATTAAGCATTGGTAACTGTCAGACCAAGTTTACTCAT
ATATACTTTAGATTGATTTAAAACTTCATTTTTAATTTAAAAGGATCTAGGTGAAGATCCTTTTTGATAA
TCTCATGACCAAAATCCCTTAACGTGAGTTTTCGTTCCACTGAGCGTCAGACCCCGTAGAAAAGATCAAA
GGATCTTCTTGAGATCCTTTTTTTCTGCGCGTAATCTGCTGCTTGCAAACAAAAAAACCACCGCTACCAG
CGGTGGTTTGTTTGCCGGATCAAGAGCTACCAACTCTTTTTCCGAAGGTAACTGGCTTCAGCAGAGCGCA
GATACCAAATACTGTTCTTCTAGTGTAGCCGTAGTTAGGCCACCACTTCAAGAACTCTGTAGCACCGCCT
ACATACCTCGCTCTGCTAATCCTGTTACCAGTGGCTGCTGCCAGTGGCGATAAGTCGTGTCTTACCGGGT
TGGACTCAAGACGATAGTTACCGGATAAGGCGCAGCGGTCGGGCTGAACGGGGGGTTCGTGCACACAGCC
CAGCTTGGAGCGAACGACCTACACCGAACTGAGATACCTACAGCGTGAGCTATGAGAAAGCGCCACGCTT
CCCGAAGGGAGAAAGGCGGACAGGTATCCGGTAAGCGGCAGGGTCGGAACAGGAGAGCGCACGAGGGAGC
TTCCAGGGGGAAACGCCTGGTATCTTTATAGTCCTGTCGGGTTTCGCCACCTCTGACTTGAGCGTCGATT
TTTGTGATGCTCGTCAGGGGGGCGGAGCCTATGGAAAAACGCCAGCAACGCGGCCTTTTTACGGTTCCTG
GCCTTTTGCTGGCCTTTTGCTCACATGTTCTTTCCTGCGTTATCCCCTGATTCTGTGGATAACCGTATTA
CCGCCTTTGAGTGAGCTGATACCGCTCGCCGCAGCCGAACGACCGAGCGCAGCGAGTCAGTGAGCGAGGA
AGCGGAAGAGCGCCCAATACGCAAACCGCCTCTCCCCGCGCGTTGGCCGATTCATTAATGCAGCAAGCTC
ATGGCTGACTAATTTTTTTTATTTATGCAGAGGCCGAGGCCGCCTCGGCCTCTGAGCTATTCCAGAAGTA
GTGAGGAGGCTTTTTTGGAGGCCTAGGCTTTTGCAAAAAGCTCCCCGTGGCACGACAGGTTTCCCGACTG
GAAAGCGGGCAGTGAGCGCAACGCAATTAATGTGAGTTAGCTCACTCATTAGGCACCCCAGGCTTTACAC
TTTATGCTTCCGGCTCGTATGTTGTGTGGAATTGTGAGCGGATAACAATTTCACACAGGAAACAGCTATG
ACATGATTACGAATTTCACAAATAAAGCATTTTTTTCACTGCATTCTAGTTGTGGTTTGTCCAAACTCAT
CAATGTATCTTATCATGTCTGGATCAACTGGATAACTCAAGCTAACCAAAATCATCCCAAACTTCCCACC
CCATACCCTATTACCACTGCCAATTACCTGTGGTTTCATTTACTCTAAACCTGTGATTCCTCTGAATTAT
TTTCATTTTAAAGAAATTGTATTTGTTAAATATGTACTACAAACTTAGTAGT
Features (pLannotate 1.2.2; 29 found; start..end, strand, type, name):
    377..634     +  LTR            5' LTR (truncated): truncated 5' long terminal repeat (LTR) from HIV-1
    681..806     +  misc_feature   HIV-1 Ψ: packaging signal of human immunodeficiency virus type 1
    790..1128    +  CDS            HIV-1 gag (fragment): gag protein from human immunodeficiency virus 1; gag
   1303..1536    +  misc_feature   RRE: The Rev response element (RRE) of HIV-1 allows for Rev-dependent mRNA export from the nucleus to the cytoplasm.
   1913..2013    +  CDS            Rev (fragment): human immunodeficiency virus 1 (HIV-1) Rev protein; rev; enhances nuclear export of unspliced and incompletely spliced viral mRNAs
   2058..2175    +  misc_feature   cPPT/CTS: central polypurine tract and central termination sequence of HIV-1
   2223..3401    +  promoter       EF-1α promoter: strong constitutive promoter for human elongation factor EF-1α
   3422..3439    +  protein_bind   attB1 (fragment): mutant version of attB; core recombination site for the Gateway® BP reaction BP Clonase™
   3445..4350    +  CDS            HTATSF1 (fragment): HTSF1_HUMAN - Experimental evidence at protein level: Swiss-Prot protein existence level 1. Functions as a general transcription factor playing a role in the process of transcriptional elongation. May mediate the reciprocal stimulatory effect of splicing on transcriptional elongation. In case of infection by HIV-1, it is up-regulated by the HIV-1 proteins NEF and gp120, acts as a cofactor required for the Tat-enhanced transcription of the virus. From Homo sapiens (Human).
   4348..5112    +  CDS            BRS3 (fragment): BRS3_HUMAN - Experimental evidence at protein level: Swiss-Prot protein existence level 1. Role in sperm cell division, maturation, or function. This receptor mediates its action by association with G proteins that activate a phosphatidylinositol-calcium second messenger system. From Homo sapiens (Human).
   5116..5136    +  CDS            FLAG (fragment): FLAG® epitope tag, followed by an enterokinase cleavage site
   5139..5163    -  protein_bind   attB2: mutant version of attB; recombination site for the Gateway® BP reaction BP Clonase™
   5216..5257    +  CDS            V5 tag: epitope tag from simian virus 5
   5383..5845    +  misc_feature   IRES: internal ribosome entry site (IRES) of the encephalomyocarditis virus (EMCV)
   5859..6578    +  CDS            EGFP: the original enhanced GFP (Yang et al., 1996) mammalian codon-optimized
   6592..7180    +  misc_feature   WPRE: woodchuck hepatitis virus posttranscriptional regulatory element
   7188..7253    +  CDS            nef (fragment): NEF_HV1Z2 - Experimental evidence at protein level: Swiss-Prot protein existence level 1. Extracellular Nef protein targets CD4(+) T-lymphocytes for apoptosis by interacting with CXCR4 surface receptors. From Human immunodeficiency virus type 1 group M subtype D (isolate Z2/CDC-Z34) (HIV-1).
   7255..7488    +  LTR            3' LTR (ΔU3): self-inactivating 3' long terminal repeat (LTR) from HIV-1
   7693..7797    +  promoter       AmpR promoter: bla
   7798..8658    +  CDS            AmpR: β-lactamase; bla; confers resistance to ampicillin, carbenicillin, and related antibiotics
   8829..9417    +  rep_origin     ori: high-copy-number ColE1/pMB1/pBR322/pUC origin of replication
   9600..9654    +  CDS            lacI (fragment): lac repressor; lacI; The lac repressor binds to the lac operator to inhibit transcription in E. coli. This inhibition can be relieved by adding lactose or isopropyl-β-D-thiogalactopyranoside (IPTG).
   9660..9753    +  rep_origin     SV40 ori (fragment): SV40 origin of replication
   9778..9815    +  CDS            lacI (fragment): lac repressor; lacI; The lac repressor binds to the lac operator to inhibit transcription in E. coli. This inhibition can be relieved by adding lactose or isopropyl-β-D-thiogalactopyranoside (IPTG).
   9828..9849    +  protein_bind   CAP binding site: CAP binding activates transcription in the presence of cAMP. E. coli catabolite activator protein
   9864..9894    +  promoter       lac promoter: promoter for the E. coli lac operon
   9902..9918    +  protein_bind   lac operator: The lac repressor binds to the lac operator to inhibit transcription in E. coli. This inhibition can be relieved by adding lactose or isopropyl-β-D-thiogalactopyranoside (IPTG). lac repressor encoded by lacI
   9952..10035   +  polyA_signal   SV40 poly(A) signal (fragment): SV40 polyadenylation signal
  10202..329     +  CDS            nef (fragment) (across the origin): NEF_HV1BR - Experimental evidence at protein level: Swiss-Prot protein existence level 1. Extracellular Nef protein targets CD4(+) T-lymphocytes for apoptosis by interacting with CXCR4 surface receptors (PubMed:14990729). From Human immunodeficiency virus type 1 group M subtype B (isolate BRU/LAI) (HIV-1).
