[The description below was written by a language model from this plasmid's Addgene catalogue record and pLannotate feature annotations shown in this document.]
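Description:
pHAGE-HTATSF1__BRS3 is an HIV-1-based lentiviral transfer plasmid built on the pHAGE backbone for expressing a human HTATSF1–BRS3 gene fusion in mammalian cells. It is propagated in E. coli through a high-copy ColE1/pUC-type origin and selected with ampicillin via the bla gene; the record lists a recombination-deficient strain as host, as is usual for LTR-containing vectors. The viral portion contains a truncated 5' LTR, the Ψ packaging signal with an adjoining gag fragment, the Rev response element for Rev-dependent nuclear export of the genomic RNA, the cPPT/CTS element, and a ΔU3 self-inactivating 3' LTR. This allows the RNA to be packaged when helper functions are supplied in trans, while the integrated provirus lacks LTR promoter activity.

The expression cassette is driven by the constitutive human EF-1α promoter. The insert was introduced by Gateway cloning and sits between attB1 and attB2 sites. It is annotated as a fragment of HTATSF1, a transcription elongation and splicing factor, joined directly to a fragment of BRS3, a G protein-coupled bombesin-like receptor. A partial FLAG match lies just before attB2 and a V5 tag sequence just after it, but the record does not establish whether either is translated in frame with the fusion. Downstream, an EMCV IRES directs translation of EGFP from the same transcript, marking transduced cells, and a WPRE enhances transcript expression. No mammalian drug-selection marker is annotated. The construct comes from a collection made for the systematic functional annotation of somatic alterations in cancer and is suited to stable expression of this fusion to test its cellular effects.
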