Addgene plasmid #116822: pHAGE-HTATSF1__BRS3
Purpose: Lentiviral expression of HTATSF1__BRS3 fusion
Depositing lab: Gordon Mills & Kenneth Scott. Depositing organization: Baylor College of Medicine. Publication: Systematic Functional Annotation of Somatic Mutations in Cancer. Ng PK, Li J, Jeong KJ, Shao S, Chen H, Tsang YH, Sengupta S, Wang Z, Bhavana VH, Tran R, Soewito S, Minussi DC, Moreno D, Kong K, Dogruluk T, Lu H, Gao J, Tokheim C, Zhou DC, Johnson AM, Zeng J, Ip CKM, Ju Z, Wester M, Yu S, Li Y, Vellano CP, Schultz N, Karchin R, Ding L, Lu Y, Cheung LWT, Chen K, Shaw KR, Meric-Bernstam F, Scott KL, Yi S, Sahni N, Liang H, Mills GB. Cancer Cell. 2018 Mar 12;33(3):450-462.e10. doi: 10.1016/j.ccell.2018.01.021. PubMed 29533785.
Backbone
  Vector backbone: pHAGE
  Vector type: Lentiviral
Growth in bacteria
  Bacterial resistance: Ampicillin, 100 μg/mL
  Growth temperature: 37°C
  Growth strain: Stbl3
  Copy number: High Copy
Gene/Insert
  Gene/Insert name: HTATSF1__BRS3
  Species: H. sapiens (human)
  Cloning method: Gateway Cloning
Terms and licenses: Academic/Nonprofit Terms; Industry Terms: Not Available to Industry
How to cite: pHAGE-HTATSF1__BRS3 was a gift from Gordon Mills & Kenneth Scott (Addgene plasmid # 116822 ; http://n2t.net/addgene:116822 ; RRID:Addgene_116822)
