>Addgene plasmid #116822 | pHAGE-HTATSF1__BRS3 | depositor partial sequence | sequence record 219698 | insert
ATGAGCGGCACCAACCTGGACGGCAACGACGAGTTCGACGAGCAGCTGCGGATGCAGGAACTGTACGGCG
ACGGCAAGGATGGCGACACCCAGACAGATGCCGGCGGAGAGCCTGATTCTCTGGGCCAGCAGCCCACCGA
CACCCCTTACGAGTGGGACCTGGACAAGAAGGCCTGGTTCCCCAAGATCACCGAGGACTTTATCGCCACC
TACCAGGCCAACTACGGCTTCTCCAACGACGGCGCCAGCTCCAGCACCGCCAACGTGGAAGATGTGCACG
CCAGAACCGCCGAGGAACCTCCCCAGGAAAAGGCCCCTGAGCCTACCGATGCCCGCAAGAAGGGCGAGAA
GAGAAAGGCCGAGAGCGGCTGGTTCCATGTGGAAGAGGACCGGAACACCAACGTGTACGTGTCCGGCCTG
CCTCCCGACATCACCGTGGATGAGTTCATCCAGCTGATGAGCAAGTTCGGCATCATCATGCGGGACCCTC
AGACCGAGGAATTCAAAGTGAAGCTGTACAAGGACAACCAGGGCAACCTGAAAGGCGACGGACTGTGCTG
CTACCTGAAGCGCGAGAGCGTGGAACTGGCCCTGAAGCTGCTGGACGAGGACGAGATCCGGGGCTACAAA
CTGCACGTCGAGGTGGCCAAGTTTCAGCTCAAGGGCGAATACGACGCCAGCAAGAAAAAGAAGAAGTGCA
AGGACTACAAAAAGAAACTGAGCATGCAGCAGAAGCAGCTCGACTGGCGGCCTGAGAGAAGGGCCGGACC
CAGCAGAATGCGGCACGAGCGGGTGGTCATCATCAAGAATATGTTCCACCCCATGGACTTCGAGGATGAC
CCTCTGGTGCTGAACGAGATCAGAGAGGACCTGCGGGTCGAGTGCAGCAAGTTTGGCCAGATCCGGTACA
AGGCCGTGGTCAAGCCCCTGGAAAGACAGCCCAGCAATGCCATCCTGAAAACCTGCGTGAAGGCCGGCTG
CGTGTGGATCGTGTCCATGATCTTTGCCCTGCCCGAGGCCATCTTCAGCAATGTGTACACCTTCCGGGAC
CCCAACAAGAACATGACCTTCGAGAGCTGCACCAGCTACCCCGTGTCCAAAAAACTGCTGCAGGAAATCC
ACAGCCTGCTCTGCTTTCTGGTGTTCTACATCATCCCTCTGAGCATCATCTCCGTGTACTACAGCCTGAT
CGCCCGGACCCTGTATAAGAGCACCCTGAACATCCCCACAGAGGAACAGAGCCACGCCCGGAAGCAGATC
GAGAGCCGGAAGAGAATCGCCAGGACCGTGCTGGTCCTGGTGGCCCTGTTTGCTCTGTGCTGGCTGCCCA
ACCATCTGCTGTACCTGTACCACTCCTTCACCAGCCAGACCTACGTGGACCCCAGCGCCATGCACTTTAT
CTTCACCATCTTCTCCCGGGTGCTGGCCTTTAGCAACAGCTGTGTGAACCCCTTCGCCCTGTACTGGCTG
AGCAAGAGCTTCCAGAAGCACTTCAAGGCCCAGCTGTTCTGTTGCAAGGCCGAAAGACCCGAGCCTCCCG
TGGCCGATACCAGCCTGACAACACTGGCCGTGATGGGCACAGTGCCAGGCACCGGCAGCATCCAGATGAG
CGAGATCTCTGTGACCAGCTTTACCGGCTGCAGCGTGAAGCAGGCCGAGGACAGATTCGACTACAAGGAT
GACGATGACAAGTGA
